>Addgene plasmid #227645 | PTet-F30-Pepper aptamer-UTR1-mTurq2 | addgene full sequence | sequence record 452394 | Addgene NGS Result
GGAGTCCCTATCAGTGATAGAGATTGACATCCCTATCAGTGATAGAGATACTGAGCACTACTTTGCCATG
TGTATGTGGGTTCGCCCACATACTCTGATGATCCCCAATCGTGGCGTGTCGGCCTGCTTCGGCAGGCACT
GGCGCCGGGATCATTCATGGCAAAATAATTTTGTTTAACTTTAAGAAGGAGATATACCAATGGTAAGTAA
GGGCGAAGAGTTGTTTACTGGGGTAGTCCCGATCCTGGTCGAGCTGGATGGGGACGTTAACGGCCATAAA
TTTAGCGTGTCGGGTGAAGGCGAGGGGGACGCGACCTACGGGAAACTGACCTTGAAGTTTATCTGTACGA
CCGGGAAACTTCCGGTGCCATGGCCTACACTCGTCACGACCTTGAGCTGGGGTGTTCAATGCTTTGCACG
TTACCCAGACCATATGAAACAGCATGATTTCTTCAAAAGTGCAATGCCAGAAGGGTATGTTCAAGAGCGC
ACCATCTTTTTTAAGGACGATGGCAACTATAAGACCCGTGCCGAAGTCAAGTTCGAAGGTGACACCCTTG
TCAACCGTATCGAGTTGAAAGGTATCGACTTTAAGGAAGATGGGAATATCCTGGGTCATAAACTTGAATA
TAATTACTTTTCCGACAATGTTTATATCACAGCCGACAAACAAAAAAACGGTATCAAGGCCAATTTCAAG
ATTCGGCATAACATCGAAGATGGGGGGGTTCAACTCGCTGATCATTACCAGCAGAATACACCTATCGGCG
ACGGCCCAGTCTTATTACCTGATAATCATTACCTTAGCACCCAATCCAAACTCAGCAAGGATCCAAACGA
AAAGCGCGATCACATGGTGCTTTTGGAGTTTGTCACTGCTGCTGGTATTACATTGGGTATGGATGAATTG
TACAAAGGGGGCGGCGGTAGCCATCATCATCATCACCATTAAAGGTTTCAGCCAAAAAACTTAAGACCGC
CGGTCTTGTCCACTACCTTGCAGTAATGCGGTGGACAGGATCGGCGGTTTTCTTTTCTCTTCTCAAGCTT
ATGTCTTCTACTAGTAGCGGCCGCTGCAGTCCGGCAAAAAAGGGCAAGGTGTCACCACCCTGCCCTTTTT
CTTTAAAACCGAAAAGATTACTTCGCGTTATGCAGGCTTCCTCGCTCACTGACTCGCTGCGCTCGGTCGT
TCGGCTGCGGCGAGCGGTATCAGCTCACTCAAAGGCGGTAAGTCGCGTGTTATACGCCCGTTATCCATGG
GTATGGACAGTTTTCCCTTTGATATGTAACGCACGTTGTGTCTCAAAATCTCTGATGTTACATTGCACAA
GATAAAAATATATCATCATGAACAATAAAACTGTCTGCTTACATAAACAGTAATACAAGGGGTGTTATGA
GCCATATTCAACGGGAAACGTCTTGCTCCCGTCCGCGCTTAAACTCCAACATGGACGCTGATTTATATGG
GTATAAATGGGCTCGCGATAATGTCGGGCAATCAGGTGCGACAATCTATCGCTTGTATGGGAAGCCCGAT
GCGCCAGAGTTGTTTCTGAAACATGGCAAAGGTAGCGTTGCCAATGATGTTACAGATGAGATGGTCCGTC
TCAACTGGCTGACGGAGTTTATGCCTCTCCCGACCATCAAGCATTTTATCCGTACTCCTGATGATGCGTG
GTTACTCACCACCGCGATTCCTGGGAAAACAGCCTTCCAGGTATTAGAAGAATATCCTGATTCAGGTGAA
AATATTGTTGATGCGCTGGCCGTGTTCCTGCGCCGGTTACATTCGATTCCTGTTTGTAATTGTCCTTTTA
ACAGCGATCGTGTATTTCGTCTTGCTCAGGCGCAATCACGCATGAATAACGGTTTGGTTGATGCGAGTGA
TTTTGATGACGAGCGTAATGGCTGGCCTGTTGAACAAGTCTGGAAAGAAATGCACAAGCTCTTGCCATTC
TCACCGGATTCAGTCGTCACTCATGGTGATTTCTCACTTGATAACCTTATTTTTGACGAGGGGAAATTAA
TAGGTTGTATTGATGTTGGACGGGTCGGAATCGCAGACCGTTACCAGGACCTTGCCATTCTTTGGAACTG
CCTCGGTGAGTTTTCTCCTTCATTACAGAAACGGCTTTTTCAAAAATATGGTATTGATAATCCTGATATG
AATAAATTGCAGTTTCATTTGATGCTCGATGAGTTTTTCTAATAATACTAGCAGAAATCATCCTTAGCGA
AAGCTAAGGATTTTTTTTATCTGATTACCGCCTTTGAGTGAGCGTCGACCTAGTCCTAGCCAGGAACCGT
AAAAAGGCCGCGTTGCTGGCGTTTTTCCATAGGCTCCGCCCCCCTGACGAGCATCACAAAAATCGACGCT
CAAGTCAGAGGTGGCGAAACCCGACAGGACTATAAAGATACCAGGCGTTTCCCCCTGGAAGCTCCCTCGT
GCGCTCTCCTGTTCCGACCCTGCCGCTTACCGGATACCTGTCCGCCTTTCTCCCTTCGGGAAGCGTGGCG
CTTTCTCATAGCTCACGCTGTAGGTATCTCAGTTCGGTGTAGGTCGTTCGCTCCAAGCTGGGCTGTGTGC
ACGAACCCCCCGTTCAGCCCGACCGCTGCGCCTTATCCGGTAACTATCGTCTTGAGTCCAACCCGGTAAG
ACACGACTTATCGCCACTGGCAGCAGCCACTGGTAACAGGATTAGCAGAGCGAGGTATGTAGGCGGTGCT
ACAGAGTTCTTGAAGTGGTGGCCTAACTACGGCTACACTAGAAGAACAGTATTTGGTATCTGCGCTCTGC
TGAAGCCAGTTACCTTCGGAAAAAGAGTTGGTAGCTCTTGATCCGGCAAACAAACCACCGCTGGTAGCGG
TGGTTTTTTTGTTTGCAAGCAGCAGATTACGCGCAGAAAAAAAGGATCTCAAGAAGATCCTTTGATCTTT
TCTACGGGGTCTGACGCGCATAAATAGGCGTATCACGAGGCAGAATTTCAGATAAAAAAAATCCTTAGCT
TTCGCTAAGGATGATTTCTGGAATTCGCGGCCGCTTCTAGAGACTAGTGGAAGACAT
Features (pLannotate 1.2.2; 12 found; start..end, strand, type, name):
      5..23      +  protein_bind   tet operator: tetO; bacterial operator O2 for the tetR and tetA genes tetracycline repressor TetR
     29..48      +  promoter       H1-2O2 promoter (fragment): doxycycline-inducible variant of the human H1 RNA promoter (Henriksen et al., 2007)
    170..192     +  RBS            RBS: efficient ribosome binding site from bacteriophage T7 gene 10 (Olins and Rangwala, 1989)
    200..916     +  CDS            mTurquoise2: mTurquoise2 is a basic (constitutively fluorescent) cyan fluorescent protein published in 2012, derived from Aequorea victoria. It is reported to be a rapidly-maturing monomer with very low acid sensitivity.
   1059..1079    +  misc_feature   BioBrick suffix: universal suffix for all parts
   1080..1137    +  terminator     his operon terminator: This putative transcriptin terminator from the E. coli his operon has a 2-bp deletion introduced during synthesis. Its efficiency has not been determined.
   1235..1254    +  protein_bind   phage φ21 attP (fragment): attachment site of phage φ21 phage φ21 integrase
   1397..2212    +  CDS            KanR: aminoglycoside phosphotransferase confers resistance to kanamycin in bacteria or G418 (Geneticin®) in eukaryotes
   2224..2264    +  terminator     bacterial terminator (fragment): putative bacterial transcription terminator
   2334..2922    -  rep_origin     ori: high-copy-number ColE1/pMB1/pBR322/pUC origin of replication
   2985..3028    -  terminator     bacterial terminator: putative bacterial transcription terminator
   3031..3052    +  misc_feature   BioBrick prefix: BioBrick prefix for parts that do not start with "ATG"
