[The description below was written by a language model from this plasmid's Addgene catalogue record and pLannotate feature annotations shown in this document.]
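Description:
PTet-F30-Pepper aptamer-UTR1-mTurq2 is a small (about 3.1 kb) synthetic-biology reporter plasmid built by Golden Gate assembly in the DVK backbone. It is maintained in E. coli through a high-copy ColE1/pUC-type origin and selected with kanamycin via the KanR aminoglycoside phosphotransferase gene. The backbone carries BioBrick prefix and suffix sequences and several bacterial terminators that insulate the expression unit from the marker and origin. The recorded propagation strain is MG1655-Z1.

The payload is a single transcription unit designed to report on RNA and protein output at the same time. A pTet promoter sits at the start of the cassette; the annotation detects a tet operator there, and the short hit labelled as an H1-2O2 promoter fragment most likely reflects a second tetO-like sequence rather than any mammalian promoter. Downstream, according to the catalogue entry, lies the Pepper fluorogenic RNA aptamer embedded in the F30 scaffold, which stabilises aptamer folding. This element was not picked up by the automated annotation but would fall in the unannotated stretch between the promoter and the ribosome binding site. The UTR1 leader, annotated as the strong phage T7 gene 10 RBS, then drives translation of mTurquoise2, a monomeric cyan fluorescent protein codon-optimised for E. coli. The protein is followed by a GGGGS linker and a His6 tag, and a his operon terminator lies downstream of the cassette.

Because the aptamer and coding sequence share one transcript, aptamer fluorescence tracks mRNA levels while cyan fluorescence tracks translated protein. The construct is intended for quantifying transcription and translation separately in E. coli-based cell-free expression systems.
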