Addgene plasmid #227645: PTet-F30-Pepper aptamer-UTR1-mTurq2
Purpose: pTet-driven expression of F30-scaffolded Pepper aptamer and mTurquoise2 for quantifying cell-free RNA and protein synthesis. The mTurq2 has a GGGGS linker followed by a His6x tag.
Depositing lab: Richard Murray. Depositing organization: California Institute of Technology. Publication: Metabolic Perturbations to an Escherichia coli-based Cell-Free System Reveal a Trade-off between Transcription and Translation. Kapasiawala M, Murray RM. ACS Synth Biol. 2024 Dec 20;13(12):3976-3990. doi: 10.1021/acssynbio.4c00361. Epub 2024 Nov 20. PubMed 39565716.
Backbone
  Vector backbone: DVK
  Vector type: Synthetic Biology
Growth in bacteria
  Bacterial resistance: Kanamycin, 50 μg/mL
  Growth temperature: 37°C
  Growth strain: MG1655-Z1
  Copy number: High Copy
Gene/Insert
  Gene/Insert name: F30-scaffolded Pepper aptamer and mTurquoise2 (codon optimized for E. coli B using IDT Codon Optimizer)
  Species: Synthetic
  Cloning method: Golden Gate
Terms and licenses: Academic/Nonprofit Terms; Industry Terms: Not Available to Industry
Depositor comments: Please visit https://doi.org/10.1101/2023.03.22.533877 for bioRxiv preprint.
How to cite: PTet-F30-Pepper aptamer-UTR1-mTurq2 was a gift from Richard Murray (Addgene plasmid # 227645 ; http://n2t.net/addgene:227645 ; RRID:Addgene_227645)
